>Addgene plasmid #62732 | Cre Reporter | addgene full sequence | sequence record 204219 | Addgene NGS Result
GGCAAGGCTGGCCCGGTCGGCACCAGTTGCGTGAGCGGAAAGATGGCCGCTTCCCGGCCCTGCTGCAGGG
AGCTCAAAATGGAGGACGCGGCGCTCGGGAGAGCGGGCGGGTGAGTCACCCACACAAAGGAAAAGGGCCT
TTCCGTCCTCAGCCGTCGCTTCATGTGACTCCACGGAGTACCGGGCGCCGTCCAGGCACCTCGATTAGTT
CTCGAGCTTTTGGAGTACGTCGTCTTTAGGTTGGGGGGAGGGGTTTTATGCGATGGAGTTTCCCCACACT
GAGTGGGTGGAGACTGAAGTTAGGCCAGCTTGGCACTTGATGTAATTCTCCTTGGAATTTGCCCTTTTTG
AGTTTGGATCTTGGTTCATTCTCAAGCCTCAGACAGTGGTTCAAAGTTTTTTTCTTCCATTTCAGGTGTC
GTGAAGCGGCCGCCTAGTCCAGTGTGGTGGAATTATAACTTCGTATAGCATACATTATACGAAGTTATAA
TTCTGCAGATATCCAGCACAGTGGCGGCCACCATGGATAGCACTGAGAACGTCATCAAGCCCTTCATGCG
CTTCAAGGTGCACATGGAGGGCTCCGTGAACGGCCACGAGTTCGAGATCGAGGGCGAGGGCGAGGGCAAG
CCCTACGAGGGCACCCAGACCGCCAAGCTGCAGGTGACCAAGGGCGGCCCCCTGCCCTTCGCCTGGGACA
TCCTGTCCCCCCAGTTCCAGTACGGCTCCAAGGTGTACGTGAAGCACCCCGCCGACATCCCCGACTACAA
GAAGCTGTCCTTCCCCGAGGGCTTCAAGTGGGAGCGCGTGATGAACTTCGAGGACGGCGGCGTGGTGACC
GTGACCCAGGACTCCTCCCTGCAGGACGGCACCTTCATCTACCACGTGAAGTTCATCGGCGTGAACTTCC
CCTCCGACGGCCCCGTAATGCAGAAGAAGACTCTGGGCTGGGAGCCCTCCACCGAGCGCCTGTACCCCCG
CGACGGCGTGCTGAAGGGCGAGATCCACAAGGCGCTGAAGCTGAAGGGCGGCGGCCACTACCTGGTGGAG
TTCAAGTCAATCTACATGGCCAAGAAGCCCGTGAAGCTGCCCGGCTACTACTACGTGGACTCCAAGCTGG
ACATCACCTCCCACAACGAGGACTACACCGTGGTGGAGCAGTACGAGCGCGCCGAGGCCCGCCACCACCT
GTTCCAGTAGAGCTAGCTGAATAAGGCCGCTCGAATAACTTCGTATAGCATACATTATACGAAGTTATTC
GAGTCTAGAGGGCCCGTTAGATCTCTCGAGGTTAACGAATTCGACTACGCCACCATGGTGAGCAAGGGCG
AGGAGCTGTTCACCGGGGTGGTGCCCATCCTGGTCGAGCTGGACGGCGACGTAAACGGCCACAAGTTCAG
CGTGTCCGGCGAGGGCGAGGGCGATGCCACCTACGGCAAGCTGACCCTGAAGTTCATCTGCACCACCGGC
AAGCTGCCCGTGCCCTGGCCCACCCTCGTGACCACCCTGACCTACGGCGTGCAGTGCTTCAGCCGCTACC
CCGACCACATGAAGCAGCACGACTTCTTCAAGTCCGCCATGCCCGAAGGCTACGTCCAGGAGCGCACCAT
CTTCTTCAAGGACGACGGCAACTACAAGACCCGCGCCGAGGTGAAGTTCGAGGGCGACACCCTGGTGAAC
CGCATCGAGCTGAAGGGCATCGACTTCAAGGAGGACGGCAACATCCTGGGGCACAAGCTGGAGTACAACT
ACAACAGCCACAACGTCTATATCATGGCCGACAAGCAGAAGAACGGCATCAAGGTGAACTTCAAGATCCG
CCACAACATCGAGGACGGCAGCGTGCAGCTCGCCGACCACTACCAGCAGAACACCCCCATCGGCGACGGC
CCCGTGCTGCTGCCCGACAACCACTACCTGAGCACCCAGTCCGCCCTGAGCAAAGACCCCAACGAGAAGC
GCGATCACATGGTCCTGCTGGAGTTCGTGACCGCCGCCGGGATCACTCTCGGCATGGACGAGCTGTACAA
GTAAGGATCCCTCCCCCCCCCCTAACGTTACTGGCCGAAGCCGCTTGGAATAAGGCCGGTGTGCGTTTGT
CTATATGTTATTTTCCACCATATTGCCGTCTTTTGGCAATGTGAGGGCCCGGAAACCTGGCCCTGTCTTC
TTGACGAGCATTCCTAGGGGTCTTTCCCCTCTCGCCAAAGGAATGCAAGGTCTGTTGAATGTCGTGAAGG
AAGCAGTTCCTCTGGAAGCTTCTTGAAGACAAACAACGTCTGTAGCGACCCTTTGCAGGCAGCGGAACCC
CCCACCTGGCGACAGGTGCCTCTGCGGCCAAAAGCCACGTGTATAAGATACACCTGCAAAGGCGGCACAA
CCCCAGTGCCACGTTGTGAGTTGGATAGTTGTGGAAAGAGTCAAATGGCTCTCCTCAAGCGTATTCAACA
AGGGGCTGAAGGATGCCCAGAAGGTACCCCATTGTATGGGATCTGATCTGGGGCCTCGGTGCACATGCTT
TACATGTGTTTAGTCGAGGTTAAAAAAACGTCTAGGCCCCCCGAACCACGGGGACGTGGTTTTCCTTTGA
AAAACACGATGATAATATGGCCACACATATGACCGAGTACAAGCCCACGGTGCGCCTCGCCACCCGCGAC
GACGTCCCCAGGGCCGTACGCACCCTCGCCGCCGCGTTCGCCGACTACCCCGCCACGCGCCACACCGTCG
ATCCGGACCGCCACATCGAGCGGGTCACCGAGCTGCAAGAACTCTTCCTCACGCGCGTCGGGCTCGACAT
CGGCAAGGTGTGGGTCGCGGACGACGGCGCCGCGGTGGCGGTCTGGACCACGCCGGAGAGCGTCGAAGCG
GGGGCGGTGTTCGCCGAGATCGGCCCGCGCATGGCCGAGTTGAGCGGTTCCCGGCTGGCCGCGCAGCAAC
AGATGGAAGGCCTCCTGGCGCCGCACCGGCCCAAGGAGCCCGCGTGGTTCCTGGCCACCGTCGGCGTCTC
GCCCGACCACCAGGGCAAGGGTCTGGGCAGCGCCGTCGTGCTCCCCGGAGTGGAGGCGGCCGAGCGCGCC
GGGGTGCCCGCCTTCCTGGAGACCTCCGCGCCCCGCAACCTCCCCTTCTACGAGCGGCTCGGCTTCACCG
TCACCGCCGACGTCGAGGTGCCCGAAGGACCGCGCACCTGGTGCATGACCCGCAAGCCCGGTGCCTGAAT
CGATAGATCCTAATCAACCTCTGGATTACAAAATTTGTGAAAGATTGACTGGTATTCTTAACTATGTTGC
TCCTTTTACGCTATGTGGATACGCTGCTTTAATGCCTTTGTATCATGCTATTGCTTCCCGTATGGCTTTC
ATTTTCTCCTCCTTGTATAAATCCTGGTTGCTGTCTCTTTATGAGGAGTTGTGGCCCGTTGTCAGGCAAC
GTGGCGTGGTGTGCACTGTGTTTGCTGACGCAACCCCCACTGGTTGGGGCATTGCCACCACCTGTCAGCT
CCTTTCCGGGACTTTCGCTTTCCCCCTCCCTATTGCCACGGCGGAACTCATCGCCGCCTGCCTTGCCCGC
TGCTGGACAGGGGCTCGGCTGTTGGGCACTGACAATTCCGTGGTGTTGTCGGGGAAATCATCGTCCTTTC
CTTGGCTGCTCGCCTGTGTTGCCACCTGGATTCTGCGCGGGACGTCCTTCTGCTACGTCCCTTCGGCCCT
CAATCCAGCGGACCTTCCTTCCCGCGGCCTGCTGCCGGCTCTGCGGCCTCTTCCGCGTCTTCGCCTTCGC
CCTCAGACGAGTCGGATCTCCCTTTGGGCCGCCTCCCCGCCTGGTACCTTTAAGACCAATGACTTACAAG
GCAGCTGTAGATCTTAGCCACTTTTTAAAAGAAAAGGGGGGACTGGAAGGGCTAATTCACTCCCAACGAA
GACAAGATCACCTGCAGGACAGGCGCGCCCTGCTTTTTGCTTGTACTGGGTCTCTCTGGTTAGACCAGAT
CTGAGCCTGGGAGCTCTCTGGCTAACTAGGGAACCCACTGCTTAAGCCTCAATAAAGCTTGCCTTGAGTG
CTTCAAGTAGTGTGTGCCCGTCTGTTGTGTGACTCTGGTAACTAGAGATCCCTCAGACCCTTTTAGTCAG
TGTGGAAAATCTCTAGCACCCGGGCGATTAAGGAAAGGGCTAGATCATTCTTGAAGACGAAAGGGCCTCG
TGATACGCCTATTTTTATAGGTTAATGTCATGATAATAATGGTTTCTTAGACGTCAGGTGGCACTTTTCG
GGGAAATGTGCGCGGAACCCCTATTTGTTTATTTTTCTAAATACATTCAAATATGTATCCGCTCATGAGA
CAATAACCCTGATAAATGCTTCAATAATATTGAAAAAGGAAGAGTATGAGTATTCAACATTTCCGTGTCG
CCCTTATTCCCTTTTTTGCGGCATTTTGCCTTCCTGTTTTTGCTCACCCAGAAACGCTGGTGAAAGTAAA
AGATGCTGAAGATCAGTTGGGTGCACGAGTGGGTTACATCGAACTGGATCTCAACAGCGGTAAGATCCTT
GAGAGTTTTCGCCCCGAAGAACGTTTTCCAATGATGAGCACTTTTAAAGTTCTGCTATGTGGCGCGGTAT
TATCCCGTGTTGACGCCGGGCAAGAGCAACTCGGTCGCCGCATACACTATTCTCAGAATGACTTGGTTGA
GTACTCACCAGTCACAGAAAAGCATCTTACGGATGGCATGACAGTAAGAGAATTATGCAGTGCTGCCATA
ACCATGAGTGATAACACTGCGGCCAACTTACTTCTGACAACGATCGGAGGACCGAAGGAGCTAACCGCTT
TTTTGCACAACATGGGGGATCATGTAACTCGCCTTGATCGTTGGGAACCGGAGCTGAATGAAGCCATACC
AAACGACGAGCGTGACACCACGATGCCTGTAGCAATGGCAACAACGTTGCGCAAACTATTAACTGGCGAA
CTACTTACTCTAGCTTCCCGGCAACAATTAATAGACTGGATGGAGGCGGATAAAGTTGCAGGACCACTTC
TGCGCTCGGCCCTTCCGGCTGGCTGGTTTATTGCTGATAAATCTGGAGCCGGTGAGCGTGGGTCTCGCGG
TATCATTGCAGCACTGGGGCCAGATGGTAAGCCCTCCCGTATCGTAGTTATCTACACGACGGGGAGTCAG
GCAACTATGGATGAACGAAATAGACAGATCGCTGAGATAGGTGCCTCACTGATTAAGCATTGGTAACTGT
CAGACCAAGTTTACTCATATATACTTTAGATTGATTTAAAACTTCATTTTTAATTTAAAAGGATCTAGGT
GAAGATCCTTTTTGATAATCTCATGACCAAAATCCCTTAACGTGAGTTTTCGTTCCACTGAGCGTCAGAC
CCCGTAGAAAAGATCAAAGGATCTTCTTGAGATCCTTTTTTTCTGCGCGTAATCTGCTGCTTGCAAACAA
AAAAACCACCGCTACCAGCGGTGGTTTGTTTGCCGGATCAAGAGCTACCAACTCTTTTTCCGAAGGTAAC
TGGCTTCAGCAGAGCGCAGATACCAAATACTGTTCTTCTAGTGTAGCCGTAGTTAGGCCACCACTTCAAG
AACTCTGTAGCACCGCCTACATACCTCGCTCTGCTAATCCTGTTACCAGTGGCTGCTGCCAGTGGCGATA
AGTCGTGTCTTACCGGGTTGGACTCAAGACGATAGTTACCGGATAAGGCGCAGCGGTCGGGCTGAACGGG
GGGTTCGTGCACACAGCCCAGCTTGGAGCGAACGACCTACACCGAACTGAGATACCTACAGCGTGAGCTA
TGAGAAAGCGCCACGCTTCCCGAAGGGAGAAAGGCGGACAGGTATCCGGTAAGCGGCAGGGTCGGAACAG
GAGAGCGCACGAGGGAGCTTCCAGGGGGAAACGCCTGGTATCTTTATAGTCCTGTCGGGTTTCGCCACCT
CTGACTTGAGCGTCGATTTTTGTGATGCTCGTCAGGGGGGCGGAGCCTATGGAAAAACGCCAGCAACGCG
GCCTTTTTACGGTTCCTGGCCTTTTGCTGGCCTTTTGCTCACATGTTCTTTCCTGCGTTATCCCCTGATT
CTGTGGATAACCGTATTACCGCCTTTGAGTGAGCTGATACCGCTCGCCGCAGCCGAACGACCGAGCGCAG
CGAGTCAGTGAGCGAGGAAGCGGAAGAGCGCCCAATACGCAAACCGCCTCTCCCCGCGCGTTGGCCGATT
CATTAATGCAGCAAGCTCATGGCTGACTAATTTTTTTTATTTATGCAGAGGCCGAGGCCGCCTCGGCCTC
TGAGCTATTCCAGAAGTAGTGAGGAGGCTTTTTTGGAGGCCTAGGCTTTTGCAAAAAGCTCCCCGTGGCA
CGACAGGTTTCCCGACTGGAAAGCGGGCAGTGAGCGCAACGCAATTAATGTGAGTTAGCTCACTCATTAG
GCACCCCAGGCTTTACACTTTATGCTTCCGGCTCGTATGTTGTGTGGAATTGTGAGCGGATAACAATTTC
ACACAGGAAACAGCTATGACATGATTACGAATTTCACAAATAAAGCATTTTTTTCACTGCATTCTAGTTG
TGGTTTGTCCAAACTCATCAATGTATCTTATCATGTCTGGATCAACTGGATAACTCAAGCTAACCAAAAT
CATCCCAAACTTCCCACCCCATACCCTATTACCACTGCCAATTACCTGTGGTTTCATTTACTCTAAACCT
GTGATTCCTCTGAATTATTTTCATTTTAAAGAAATTGTATTTGTTAAATATGTACTACAAACTTAGTAGT
TGGAAGGGCTAATTCACTCCCAAAGAAGACAAGATATCCTTGATCTGTGGATCTACCACACACAAGGCTA
CTTCCCTGATTAGCAGAACTACACACCAGGGCCAGGGGTCAGATATCCACTGACCTTTGGATGGTGCTAC
AAGCTAGTACCAGTTGAGCCAGATAAGGTAGAAGAGGCCAATAAAGGAGAGAACACCAGCTTGTTACACC
CTGTGAGCCTGCATGGGATGGATGACCCGGAGAGAGAAGTGTTAGAGTGGAGGTTTGACAGCCGCCTAGC
ATTTCATCACGTGGCCCGAGAGCTGCATCCGGAGTACTTCAAGAACTGCTGATATCGAGCTTGCTACAAG
GGACTTTCCGCTGGGGACTTTCCAGGGAGGCGTGGCCTGGGCGGGACTGGGGAGTGGCGAGCCCTCAGAT
CCTGCATATAAGCAGCTGCTTTTTGCCTGTACTGGGTCTCTCTGGTTAGACCAGATCTGAGCCTGGGAGC
TCTCTGGCTAACTAGGGAACCCACTGCTTAAGCCTCAATAAAGCTTGCCTTGAGTGCTTCAAGTAGTGTG
TGCCCGTCTGTTGTGTGACTCTGGTAACTAGAGATCCCTCAGACCCTTTTAGTCAGTGTGGAAAATCTCT
AGCAGTGGCGCCCGAACAGGGACTTGAAAGCGAAAGGGAAACCAGAGGAGCTCTCTCGACGCAGGACTCG
GCTTGCTGAAGCGCGCACGGCAAGAGGCGAGGGGCGGCGACTGGTGAGTACGCCAAAAATTTTGACTAGC
GGAGGCTAGAAGGAGAGAGATGGGTGCGAGAGCGTCAGTATTAAGCGGGGGAGAATTAGATCGCGATGGG
AAAAAATTCGGTTAAGGCCAGGGGGAAAGAAAAAATATAAATTAAAACATATAGTATGGGCAAGCAGGGA
GCTAGAACGATTCGCAGTTAATCCTGGCCTGTTAGAAACATCAGAAGGCTGTAGACAAATACTGGGACAG
CTACAACCATCCCTTCAGACAGGATCAGAAGAACTTAGATCATTATATAATACAGTAGCAACCCTCTATT
GTGTGCATCAAAGGATAGAGATAAAAGACACCAAGGAAGCTTTAGACAAGATAGAGGAAGAGCAAAACAA
AAGTAAGACCACCGCACAGCAAGCGGCCGGCCGCTGATCTTCAGACCTGGAGGAGGAGATATGAGGGACA
ATTGGAGAAGTGAATTATATAAATATAAAGTAGTAAAAATTGAACCATTAGGAGTAGCACCCACCAAGGC
AAAGAGAAGAGTGGTGCAGAGAGAAAAAAGAGCAGTGGGAATAGGAGCTTTGTTCCTTGGGTTCTTGGGA
GCAGCAGGAAGCACTATGGGCGCAGCGTCAATGACGCTGACGGTACAGGCCAGACAATTATTGTCTGGTA
TAGTGCAGCAGCAGAACAATTTGCTGAGGGCTATTGAGGCGCAACAGCATCTGTTGCAACTCACAGTCTG
GGGCATCAAGCAGCTCCAGGCAAGAATCCTGGCTGTGGAAAGATACCTAAAGGATCAACAGCTCCTGGGG
ATTTGGGGTTGCTCTGGAAAACTCATTTGCACCACTGCTGTGCCTTGGAATGCTAGTTGGAGTAATAAAT
CTCTGGAACAGATTTGGAATCACACGACCTGGATGGAGTGGGACAGAGAAATTAACAATTACACAAGCTT
AATACACTCCTTAATTGAAGAATCGCAAAACCAGCAAGAAAAGAATGAACAAGAATTATTGGAATTAGAT
AAATGGGCAAGTTTGTGGAATTGGTTTAACATAACAAATTGGCTGTGGTATATAAAATTATTCATAATGA
TAGTAGGAGGCTTGGTAGGTTTAAGAATAGTTTTTGCTGTACTTTCTATAGTGAATAGAGTTAGGCAGGG
ATATTCACCATTATCGTTTCAGACCCACCTCCCAACCCCGAGGGGACCCGACAGGCCCGAAGGAATAGAA
GAAGAAGGTGGAGAGAGAGACAGAGACAGATCCATTCGATTAGTGAACGGATCTCGACGGTATCGCCGAA
TTCACAAATGGCAGTATTCATCCACAATTTTAAAAGAAAAGGGGGGATTGGGGGGTACAGTGCAGGGGAA
AGAATAGTAGACATAATAGCAACAGACATACAAACTAAAGAATTACAAAAACAAATTACAAAAATTCAAA
ATTTTCGGGTTTATTACAGGGACAGCAGAGATCCAGTTTGGACTAGTCGTGAGGCTCCGGTGCCCGTCAG
TGGGCAGAGCGCACATCGCCCACAGTCCCCGAGAAGTTGGGGGGAGGGGTCGGCAATTGAACCGGTGCCT
AGAGAAGGTGGCGCGGGGTAAACTGGGAAAGTGATGTCGTGTACTGGCTCCGCCTTTTTCCCGAGGGTGG
GGGAGAACCGTATATAAGTGCAGTAGTCGCCGTGAACGTTCTTTTTCGCAACGGGTTTGCCGCCAGAACA
CAGGTAAGTGCCGTGTGTGGTTCCCGCGGGCCTGGCCTCTTTACGGGTTATGGCCCTTGCGTGCCTTGAA
TTACTTCCACCTGGCTGCAGTACGTGATTCTTGATCCCGAGCTTCGGGTTGGAAGTGGGTGGGAGAGTTC
GAGGCCTTGCGCTTAAGGAGCCCCTTCGCCTCGTGCTTGAGTTGAGGCCTGGCCTGGGCGCTGGGGCCGC
CGCGTGCGAATCTGGTGGCACCTTCGCGCCTGTCTCGCTGCTTTCGATAAGTCTCTAGCCATTTAAAATT
TTTGATGACCTGCTGCGACGCTTTTTTTCTGGCAAGATAGTCTTGTAAATGCGGGCCAAGATCTGCACAC
TGGTATTTCGGTTTTTGGGGCCGCGGGCGGCGACGGGGCCCGTGCGTCCCAGCGCACATGTTCGGCGAGG
CGGGGCCTGCGAGCGCGGCCACCGAGAATCGGACGGGGGTAGTCTCAAGCTGGCCGGCCTGCTCTGGTGC
CTGGCCTCGCGCCGCCGTGTATCGCCCCGCCCTGGGC
Features (pLannotate 1.2.2; 27 found; start..end, strand, type, name):
    455..488     +  protein_bind   loxP: Cre-mediated recombination occurs in the 8-bp core sequence (GCATACAT). Cre recombinase
    523..1200    +  CDS            DsRed-Express2: noncytotoxic tetrameric variant of DsRed fluorescent protein (Strack et al., 2008) mammalian codon-optimized
   1225..1258    +  protein_bind   loxP: Cre-mediated recombination occurs in the 8-bp core sequence (GCATACAT). Cre recombinase
   1315..2034    +  CDS            EGFP: the original enhanced GFP (Yang et al., 1996) mammalian codon-optimized
   2143..2605    +  misc_feature   IRES: internal ribosome entry site (IRES) of the encephalomyocarditis virus (EMCV)
   2619..3218    +  CDS            PuroR: puromycin N-acetyltransferase; pac from Streptomyces alboniger; confers resistance to puromycin
   3232..3820    +  misc_feature   WPRE: woodchuck hepatitis virus posttranscriptional regulatory element
   3815..3925    +  CDS            nef (fragment): NEF_SIVS4 - Experimental evidence at protein level: Swiss-Prot protein existence level 1. Interferes with TCR signaling from the cell membrane. Interacts with CD247/TCRZ (TCR zeta chain) and exert potent down- regulation of cell surface TCR/CD3 complexes. From Simian immunodeficiency virus (isolate F236/smH4) (SIV-sm) (Simian immunodeficiency virus sooty mangabey monkey).
   3968..4148    +  LTR            5' LTR (truncated): truncated 5' long terminal repeat (LTR) from HIV-1
   4281..4385    +  promoter       AmpR promoter: bla
   4386..5246    +  CDS            AmpR: β-lactamase; bla; confers resistance to ampicillin, carbenicillin, and related antibiotics
   5417..6005    +  rep_origin     ori: high-copy-number ColE1/pMB1/pBR322/pUC origin of replication
   6188..6242    +  CDS            lacI (fragment): lac repressor; lacI; The lac repressor binds to the lac operator to inhibit transcription in E. coli. This inhibition can be relieved by adding lactose or isopropyl-β-D-thiogalactopyranoside (IPTG).
   6248..6341    +  rep_origin     SV40 ori (fragment): SV40 origin of replication
   6366..6403    +  CDS            lacI (fragment): lac repressor; lacI; The lac repressor binds to the lac operator to inhibit transcription in E. coli. This inhibition can be relieved by adding lactose or isopropyl-β-D-thiogalactopyranoside (IPTG).
   6416..6437    +  protein_bind   CAP binding site: CAP binding activates transcription in the presence of cAMP. E. coli catabolite activator protein
   6452..6482    +  promoter       lac promoter: promoter for the E. coli lac operon
   6490..6506    +  protein_bind   lac operator: The lac repressor binds to the lac operator to inhibit transcription in E. coli. This inhibition can be relieved by adding lactose or isopropyl-β-D-thiogalactopyranoside (IPTG). lac repressor encoded by lacI
   6540..6623    +  polyA_signal   SV40 poly(A) signal (fragment): SV40 polyadenylation signal
   6790..7119    +  CDS            nef (fragment): NEF_HV1BR - Experimental evidence at protein level: Swiss-Prot protein existence level 1. Extracellular Nef protein targets CD4(+) T-lymphocytes for apoptosis by interacting with CXCR4 surface receptors (PubMed:14990729). From Human immunodeficiency virus type 1 group M subtype B (isolate BRU/LAI) (HIV-1).
   7167..7424    +  LTR            5' LTR (truncated): truncated 5' long terminal repeat (LTR) from HIV-1
   7471..7596    +  misc_feature   HIV-1 Ψ: packaging signal of human immunodeficiency virus type 1
   7580..7918    +  CDS            HIV-1 gag (fragment): gag protein from human immunodeficiency virus 1; gag
   8093..8326    +  misc_feature   RRE: The Rev response element (RRE) of HIV-1 allows for Rev-dependent mRNA export from the nucleus to the cytoplasm.
   8703..8803    +  CDS            Rev (fragment): human immunodeficiency virus 1 (HIV-1) Rev protein; rev; enhances nuclear export of unspliced and incompletely spliced viral mRNAs
   8848..8965    +  misc_feature   cPPT/CTS: central polypurine tract and central termination sequence of HIV-1
   9013..424     +  promoter       EF-1α promoter (across the origin): strong constitutive promoter for human elongation factor EF-1α
