[The description below was written by a language model from this plasmid's Addgene catalogue record and pLannotate feature annotations shown in this document.]
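Description:
Cre Reporter is a lentiviral, mammalian-expression plasmid built on the PHAGE2 backbone (about 9.8 kb in total) that reports Cre recombinase activity through a red-to-green fluorescence switch. In bacteria it is maintained by a high-copy ColE1/pUC-type origin and selected with ampicillin through the β-lactamase gene. The annotated HIV-1 elements are those expected of a transfer vector. A truncated 5' LTR is followed by the Ψ packaging signal with a gag fragment, the Rev response element for Rev-dependent nuclear export of the genomic RNA, and the cPPT/CTS. A second truncated LTR lies downstream of the cargo and closes the proviral unit. The short lacI, lac promoter/operator, SV40 ori and SV40 poly(A) fragments in the feature table appear to be backbone remnants rather than functional parts of the payload.

The payload is driven by the constitutive human EF-1α promoter, which spans the numbering origin of the sequence record. Immediately downstream, two loxP sites annotated on the same strand flank a DsRed-Express2 coding sequence, described in the record as an RFP-STOP cassette, and EGFP follows the second loxP site. Before recombination, cells express the red protein and EGFP stays silent. Cre excises the floxed cassette, bringing EGFP under EF-1α control so that cells turn green. An EMCV IRES after EGFP links a puromycin N-acetyltransferase gene to the same transcript, allowing selection of transduced cells with puromycin, and a WPRE enhances transcript expression. The construct is used to generate stable reporter cells that score Cre activity at the single-cell level. The associated publication concerns intracellular delivery of native proteins, which suggests use as a readout for delivered Cre protein.
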