Addgene plasmid #62732: Cre Reporter
Purpose: Lentiviral Cre recombinase reporter; EF1a-loxP-DsRedExpress2-loxP-EGFP. Cre excises the loxP-flanked RFP-STOP cassette and switches fluorescence from red (RFP) to green (GFP).
Depositing lab: Niels Geijsen. Depositing organization: Hubrecht Institute. Publication: Efficient Intracellular Delivery of Native Proteins. D'Astolfo DS, Pagliero RJ, Pras A, Karthaus WR, Clevers H, Prasad V, Lebbink RJ, Rehmann H, Geijsen N. Cell. 2015 Apr 23;161(3):674-690. doi: 10.1016/j.cell.2015.03.028. PubMed 25910214.
Backbone
  Vector backbone: PHAGE2
  Backbone size w/o insert (bp): 8171
  Total vector size (bp): 9767
  Vector type: Mammalian Expression, Lentiviral, Cre/Lox
  Selectable markers: Puromycin
Growth in bacteria
  Bacterial resistance: Ampicillin, 100 μg/mL
  Growth temperature: 37°C
  Growth strain: Stbl3
  Copy number: High Copy
Gene/Insert
  Gene/Insert name: LoxP-DsRED-STOP-LoxP-eGFP
  Species: Synthetic
  Insert size (bp): 1577
  Promoter: EF1-Alpha
  Tag / fusion protein: LoxP sites
  Cloning method: Ligation Independent Cloning
  Sequencing primers: 5′ GGTGGAGACTGAAGTTAGGCCAG; 3′ CAAGAAGACAGGGCCAGGTTTCCG
Terms and licenses: Academic/Nonprofit Terms; Industry Terms: Not Available to Industry
How to cite: Cre Reporter was a gift from Niels Geijsen (Addgene plasmid # 62732 ; http://n2t.net/addgene:62732 ; RRID:Addgene_62732)
