>Addgene plasmid #62732 | Cre Reporter | addgene partial sequence | sequence record 106310 | EF1a-F 5'-TCAAGCCTCAGACAGTGGTTC-3'
TTTCAGGTGTCGTGAAGCGGCCGCCTAGTCCAGTGTGGTGGAATTATAACTTCGTATAGCATACATTATA
CGAAGTTATAATTCTGCAGATATCCAGCACAGTGGCGGCCACCATGGATAGCACTGAGAACGTCATCAAG
CCCTTCATGCGCTTCAAGGTGCACATGGAGGGCTCCGTGAACGGCCACGAGTTCGAGATCGAGGGCGAGG
GCGAGGGCAAGCCCTACGAGGGCACCCAGACCGCCAAGCTGCAGGTGACCAAGGGCGGCCCCCTGCCCTT
CGCCTGGGACATCCTGTCCCCCCAGTTCCAGTACGGCTCCAAGGTGTACGTGAAGCACCCCGCCGACATC
CCCGACTACAAGAAGCTGTCCTTCCCCGAGGGCTTCAAGTGGGAGCGCGTGATGAACTTCGAGGACGGCG
GCGTGGTGACCGTGACCCAGGACTCCTCCCTGCAGGACGGCACCTTCATCTACCACGTGAAGTTCATCGG
CGTGAACTTCCCCTCCGACGGCCCCGTAATGCAGAAGAAGACTCTGGGCTGGGAGCCCTCCACCGAGCGC
CTGTACCCCCGCGACGGCGTGCTGAAGGGCGAGATCCACAAGGCGCTGAAGCTGAAGGGCGGCGGCCACT
ACCTGGTGGAGTTCAAGTCAATCTACATGGCCAAGAAGCCCGTGAAGCTGCCCGGCTACTACTACGTGGA
CTCCAAGCTGGACATCACCTCCCACAACGAGGACTACACCGTGGTGGAGCAGTACGAGCGCGCCGAGGCC
CGCCACCACCTGTTCCAGTAGAGCTAGCTGAATAAGGCCGCTCGAATAACTTCGTATAGCATACATTATA
CGAAGTTATTCGAGTCTAGAGGGCCCGTTAGATCTCTCGAGGTTAACGAATTCGACTACGCCACCATGGT
GAGCAAGG
