>Addgene plasmid #62732 | Cre Reporter | addgene partial sequence | sequence record 106312 | pCDH-rev 5'-GCATTCCTTTGGCGAGAG-3'
GCTCGTCAAGAAGACAGGGCCAGGTTTCCGGGCCCTCACATTGCCAAAAGACGGCAATATGGTGGAAAAT
AACATATAGACAAACGCACACCGGCCTTATTCCAAGCGGCTTCGGCCAGTAACGTTAGGGGGGGGGGAGG
GATCCTTACTTGTACAGCTCGTCCATGCCGAGAGTGATCCCGGCGGCGGTCACGAACTCCAGCAGGACCA
TGTGATCGCGCTTCTCGTTGGGGTCTTTGCTCAGGGCGGACTGGGTGCTCAGGTAGTGGTTGTCGGGCAG
CAGCACGGGGCCGTCGCCGATGGGGGTGTTCTGCTGGTAGTGGTCGGCGAGCTGCACGCTGCCGTCCTCG
ATGTTGTGGCGGATCTTGAAGTTCACCTTGATGCCGTTCTTCTGCTTGTCGGCCATGATATAGACGTTGT
GGCTGTTGTA
