>Addgene plasmid #62732 | Cre Reporter | addgene partial sequence | sequence record 107954 | mCherry-F 5'-ccccgtaatgcagaagaaga-3'
GTGCTGAAGGGCGAGATCCACAAGGCGCTGAAGCTGAAGGGCGGCGGCCACTACCTGGTGGAGTTCAAGT
CAATCTACATGGCCAAGAAGCCCGTGAAGCTGCCCGGCTACTACTACGTGGACTCCAAGCTGGACATCAC
CTCCCACAACGAGGACTACACCGTGGTGGAGCAGTACGAGCGCGCCGAGGCCCGCCACCACCTGTTCCAG
TAGAGCTAGCTGAATAAGGCCGCTCGAATAACTTCGTATAGCATACATTATACGAAGTTATTCGAGTCTA
GAGGGCCCGTTAGATCTCTCGAGGTTAACGAATTCGACTACGCCACCATGGTGAGCAAGGGCGAGGAGCT
GTTCACCGGGGTGGTGCCCATCCTGGTCGAGCTGGACGGCGACGTAAACGGCCACAAGTTCAGCGTGTCC
GGCGAGGGCGAGGGCGATGCCACCTACGGCAAGCTGACCCTGAAGTTCATCTGCACCACCGGCAAGCTGC
CCGTGCCCTGGCCCACCCTCGTGACCACCCTGACCTACGGCGTGCAGTGCTTCAGCCGCTACCCCGACCA
CATGAAGCAGCACGACTTCTTCAAGTCCGCCATGCCCGAAGGCTACGTCCAGGAGCGCACCATCTTCTTC
AAGGACGACGGCAACTACAAGACCCGCGCCGAGGTGAAGTTCGAGGGCGACACCCTGGTGAACCGCATCG
AGCTGAAGGGCATCGACTTCAAGGAGGACGGCAACATCCTGGGGCACAAGCTGGAGTACAACTACAACAG
CCACAACGTCTATATCATGGCCGACAAGCAGAAGAACGGCATCAAGGTGAACTTCAAGATCCGCCACAAC
ATCGAGGACGGCAGCGTGCAGCTCGCCGACCACTACCAGCAGAACACCCCCATCGGCGACGGCCCCGTGC
TGCTGCCCGACAACCACTACCTGAGCACCC
