>Addgene plasmid #62732 | Cre Reporter | addgene partial sequence | sequence record 107955 | EXFP-internal-R 5'-GAACTCCAGCAGGACCATGT-3'
GGGCAGCAGCACGGGGCCGTCGCCGATGGGGGTGTTCTGCTGGTAGTGGTCGGCGAGCTGCACGCTGCCG
TCCTCGATGTTGTGGCGGATCTTGAAGTTCACCTTGATGCCGTTCTTCTGCTTGTCGGCCATGATATAGA
CGTTGTGGCTGTTGTAGTTGTACTCCAGCTTGTGCCCCAGGATGTTGCCGTCCTCCTTGAAGTCGATGCC
CTTCAGCTCGATGCGGTTCACCAGGGTGTCGCCCTCGAACTTCACCTCGGCGCGGGTCTTGTAGTTGCCG
TCGTCCTTGAAGAAGATGGTGCGCTCCTGGACGTAGCCTTCGGGCATGGCGGACTTGAAGAAGTCGTGCT
GCTTCATGTGGTCGGGGTAGCGGCTGAAGCACTGCACGCCGTAGGTCAGGGTGGTCACGAGGGTGGGCCA
GGGCACGGGCAGCTTGCCGGTGGTGCAGATGAACTTCAGGGTCAGCTTGCCGTAGGTGGCATCGCCCTCG
CCCTCGCCGGACACGCTGAACTTGTGGCCGTTTACGTCGCCGTCCAGCTCGACCAGGATGGGCACCACCC
CGGTGAACAGCTCCTCGCCCTTGCTCACCATGGTGGCGTAGTCGAATTCGTTAACCTCGAGAGATCTAAC
GGGCCCTCTAGACTCGAATAACTTCGTATAATGTATGCTATACGAAGTTATTCGAGCGGCCTTATTCAGC
TAGCTCTACTGGAACAGGTGGTGGCGGGCCTCGGCGCGCTCGTACTGCTCCACCACGGTGTAGTCCTCGT
TGTGGGAGGTGATGTCCAGCTTGGAGTCCACGTAGTAGTAGCCGGGCAGCTTCACGGGCTTCTTGGCCAT
GTAGATTGACTTGAACTCCACCAGGTAGTGGCCGCCGCCCTT
